>Addgene plasmid #23967 | pcDNA3 Ub-UBB+1 | depositor full sequence | sequence record 11268 | Author sequence
GACGGATCGGGAGATCTCCCGATCCCCTATGGTGCACTCTCAGTACAATCTGCTCTGATGCCGCATAGTT
AAGCCAGTATCTGCTCCCTGCTTGTGTGTTGGAGGTCGCTGAGTAGTGCGCGAGCAAAATTTAAGCTACA
ACAAGGCAAGGCTTGACCGACAATTGCATGAAGAATCTGCTTAGGGTTAGGCGTTTTGCGCTGCTTCGCG
ATGTACGGGCCAGATATACGCGTTGACATTGATTATTGACTAGTTATTAATAGTAATCAATTACGGGGTC
ATTAGTTCATAGCCCATATATGGAGTTCCGCGTTACATAACTTACGGTAAATGGCCCGCCTGGCTGACCG
CCCAACGACCCCCGCCCATTGACGTCAATAATGACGTATGTTCCCATAGTAACGCCAATAGGGACTTTCC
ATTGACGTCAATGGGTGGACTATTTACGGTAAACTGCCCACTTGGCAGTACATCAAGTGTATCATATGCC
AAGTACGCCCCCTATTGACGTCAATGACGGTAAATGGCCCGCCTGGCATTATGCCCAGTACATGACCTTA
TGGGACTTTCCTACTTGGCAGTACATCTACGTATTAGTCATCGCTATTACCATGGTGATGCGGTTTTGGC
AGTACATCAATGGGCGTGGATAGCGGTTTGACTCACGGGGATTTCCAAGTCTCCACCCCATTGACGTCAA
TGGGAGTTTGTTTTGGCACCAAAATCAACGGGACTTTCCAAAATGTCGTAACAACTCCGCCCCATTGACG
CAAATGGGCGGTAGGCGTGTACGGTGGGAGGTCTATATAAGCAGAGCTCTCTGGCTAACTAGAGAACCCA
CTGCTTACTGGCTTATCGAAATTAATACGACTCACTATAGGGAGACCCAAGCTTATGCAGATCTTCGTGA
AAACCCTTACCGGCAAGACCATCACCCTTGAGGTGGAGCCCAGTGACACCATCGAAAATGTGAAGGCCAA
GATCCAGGATAAGGAAGGCATTCCCCCCGACCAGCAGAGGCTCATCTTTGCAGGCAAGCAGCTGGAAGAT
GGCCGTACTCTTTCTGACTACAACATCCAGAAGGAGTCGACCCTGCACCTGGTCCTGCGTCTGAGAGGGT
ATGCTAGAATGCAGATCTTCGTGAAGACTCTGACTGGTAAGACCATCACCCTCGAGGTTGAGCCCAGTGA
CACCATTGAGAATGTCAAGGCAAAGATCCAAGATAAGGAAGGCATCCCTCCTGACCAGCAGAGGCTGATC
TTTGCTGGAAAACAGCTGGAAGATGGGCGCACCCTGTCTGACTACAACATCCAGAAAGAGTCCACCCTGC
ACCTGGTACTCCGTCTCAGAGGTGTGGCTAGCCTTCGTGAAGACCCTGACCGGCAAGACCATCACCCTGG
AAGTGGAGCCCAGTGACTCGAGGGGGGGCCCGGTACCGAGCTCGGATCCACTAGTAACGGCCGCCAGTGT
GCTGGAATTCTGCAGATATCCATCACACTGGCGGCCGCTCGAGCATGCATCTAGAGGGCCCTATTCTATA
GTGTCACCTAAATGCTAGAGCTCGCTGATCAGCCTCGACTGTGCCTTCTAGTTGCCAGCCATCTGTTGTT
TGCCCCTCCCCCGTGCCTTCCTTGACCCTGGAAGGTGCCACTCCCACTGTCCTTTCCTAATAAAATGAGG
AAATTGCATCGCATTGTCTGAGTAGGTGTCATTCTATTCTGGGGGGTGGGGTGGGGCAGGACAGCAAGGG
GGAGGATTGGGAAGACAATAGCAGGCATGCTGGGGATGCGGTGGGCTCTATGGCTTCTGAGGCGGAAAGA
ACCAGCTGGGGCTCTAGGGGGTATCCCC
[124 nt withheld, positions 1849-1972]
C
[32 nt withheld, positions 1974-2005]
CA
[57 nt withheld, positions 2008-2064]
A
[49 nt withheld, positions 2066-2114]
CCTTTGACGTTGGAGTCCACGTTCTTT
[37 nt withheld, positions 2142-2178]
ACCCTATCTCGGTCTATTCTTTTGATTTATAAGGGATTTTGGGGATTTCGGCCTATTGGTTAAAAAATGA
GCTGATTTAACAAAAATTTAACGCGAATTAATTCTGTGGAATGTGTGTCAGTTAGGGTGTGGAAAGTCCC
CAGGCTCCCCAGGCAGGCAGAAGTATGCAAAGCATGCATCTCAATTAGTCAGCAACCAGGTGTGGAAAGT
CCCCAGGCTCCCCAGCAGGCAGAAGTATGCAAAGCATGCATCTCAATTAGTCAGCAACCATAGTCCCGCC
CCTAACTCCGCCCATCCCGCCCCTAACTCCGCCCAGTTCCGCCCATTCTCCGCCCCATGGCTGACTAATT
TTTTTTATTTATGCAGAGGCCGAGGCCGCCTCTGCCTCTGAGCTATTCCAGAAGTAGTGAGGAGGCTTTT
TTGGAGGCCTAGGCTTTTGCAAAAAGCTCCCGGGAGCTTGTATATCCATTTTCGGATCTGATCAAGAGAC
AGGATGAGGATCGTTTCGCATGATTGAACAAGATGGATTGCACGCAGGTTCTCCGGCCGCTTGGGTGGAG
AGGCTATTCGGCTATGACTGGGCACAACAGACAATCGGCTGCTCTGATGCCGCCGTGTTCCGGCTGTCAG
CGCAGGGGCGCCCGGTTCTTTTTGTCAAGACCGACCTGTCCGGTGCCCTGAATGAACTGCAGGACGAGGC
AGCGCGGCTATCGTGGCTGGCCACGACGGGCGTTCCTTGCGCAGCTGTGCTCGACGTTGTCACTGAAGCG
GGAAGGGACTGGCTGCTATTGGGCGAAGTGCCGGGGCAGGATCTCCTGTCATCTCACCTTGCTCCTGCCG
AGAAAGTATCCATCATGGCTGATGCAATGCGGCGGCTGCATACGCTTGATCCGGCTACCTGCCCATTCGA
CCACCAAGCGAAACATCGCATCGAGCGAGCACGTACTCGGATGGAAGCCGGTCTTGTCGATCAGGATGAT
CTGGACGAAGAGCATCAGGGGCTCGCGCCAGCCGAACTGTTCGCCAGGCTCAAGGCGCGCATGCCCGACG
GCGAGGATCTCGTCGTGACCCATGGCGATGCCTGCTTGCCGAATATCATGGTGGAAAATGGCCGCTTTTC
TGGATTCATCGACTGTGGCCGGCTGGGTGTGGCGGACCGCTATCAGGACATAGCGTTGGCTACCCGTGAT
ATTGCTGAAGAGCTTGGCGGCGAATGGGCTGACCGCTTCCTCGTGCTTTACGGTATCGCCGCTCCCGATT
CGCAGCGCATCGCCTTCTATCGCCTTCTTGACGAGTTCTTCTGAGCGGGACTCTGGGGTTCGAAATGACC
GACCAAGCGACGCCCAACCTGCCATCACGAGATTTCGATTCCACCGCCGCCTTCTATGAAAGGTTGGGCT
TCGGAATCGTTTTCCGGGACGCCGGCTGGATGATCCTCCAGCGCGGGGATCTCATGCTGGAGTTCTTCGC
CCACCCCAACTTGTTTATTGCAGCTTATAATGGTTACAAATAAAGCAATAGCATCACAAATTTCACAAAT
AAAGCATTTTTTTCACTGCATTCTAGTTGTGGTTTGTCCAAACTCATCAATGTATCTTATCATGTCTGTA
TACCGTCGACCTCTAGCTAGAGCTTGGCGTAATCATGGTCATAGCTGTTTCCTGTGTGAAATTGTTATCC
GCTCACAATTCCACACAACATACGAGCCGGAAGCATAAAGTGTAAAGCCTGGGGTGCCTAATGAGTGAGC
TAACTCACATTAATTGCGTTGCGCTCACTGCCCGCTTTCCAGTCGGGAAACCTGTCGTGCCAGCTGCATT
AATGAATCGGCCAACGCGCGGGGAGAGGCGGTTTGCGTATTGGGCGCTCTTCCGCTTCCTCGCTCACTGA
CTCGCTGCGCTCGGTCGTTCGGCTGCGGCGAGCGGTATCAGCTCACTCAAAGGCGGTAATACGGTTATCC
ACAGAATCAGGGGATAACGCAGGAAAGAACATGTGAGCAAAAGGCCAGCAAAAGGCCAGGAACCGTAAAA
AGGCCGCGTTGCTGGCGTTTTTCCATAGGCTCCGCCCCCCTGACGAGCATCACAAAAATCGACGCTCAAG
TCAGAGGTGGCGAAACCCGACAGGACTATAAAGATACCAGGCGTTTCCCCCTGGAAGCTCCCTCGTGCGC
TCTCCTGTTCCGACCCTGCCGCTTACCGGATACCTGTCCGCCTTTCTCCCTTCGGGAAGCGTGGCGCTTT
CTCAATGCTCACGCTGTAGGTATCTCAGTTCGGTGTAGGTCGTTCGCTCCAAGCTGGGCTGTGTGCACGA
ACCCCCCGTTCAGCCCGACCGCTGCGCCTTATCCGGTAACTATCGTCTTGAGTCCAACCCGGTAAGACAC
GACTTATCGCCACTGGCAGCAGCCACTGGTAACAGGATTAGCAGAGCGAGGTATGTAGGCGGTGCTACAG
AGTTCTTGAAGTGGTGGCCTAACTACGGCTACACTAGAAGGACAGTATTTGGTATCTGCGCTCTGCTGAA
GCCAGTTACCTTCGGAAAAAGAGTTGGTAGCTCTTGATCCGGCAAACAAACCACCGCTGGTAGCGGTGGT
TTTTTTGTTTGCAAGCAGCAGATTACGCGCAGAAAAAAAGGATCTCAAGAAGATCCTTTGATCTTTTCTA
CGGGGTCTGACGCTCAGTGGAACGAAAACTCACGTTAAGGGATTTTGGTCATGAGATTATCAAAAAGGAT
CTTCACCTAGATCCTTTTAAATTAAAAATGAAGTTTTAAATCAATCTAAAGTATATATGAGTAAACTTGG
TCTGACAGTTACCAATGCTTAATCAGTGAGGCACCTATCTCAGCGATCTGTCTATTTCGTTCATCCATAG
TTGCCTGACTCCCCGTCGTGTAGATAACTACGATACGGGAGGGCTTACCATCTGGCCCCAGTGCTGCAAT
GATACCGCGAGACCCACGCTCACCGGCTCCAGATTTATCAGCAATAAACCAGCCAGCCGGAAGGGCCGAG
CGCAGAAGTGGTCCTGCAACTTTATCCGCCTCCATCCAGTCTATTAATTGTTGCCGGGAAGCTAGAGTAA
GTAGTTCGCCAGTTAATAGTTTGCGCAACGTTGTTGCCATTGCTACAGGCATCGTGGTGTCACGCTCGTC
GTTTGGTATGGCTTCATTCAGCTCCGGTTCCCAACGATCAAGGCGAGTTACATGATCCCCCATGTTGTGC
AAAAAAGCGGTTAGCTCCTTCGGTCCTCCGATCGTTGTCAGAAGTAAGTTGGCCGCAGTGTTATCACTCA
TGGTTATGGCAGCACTGCATAATTCTCTTACTGTCATGCCATCCGTAAGATGCTTTTCTGTGACTGGTGA
GTACTCAACCAAGTCATTCTGAGAATAGTGTATGCGGCGACCGAGTTGCTCTTGCCCGGCGTCAATACGG
GATAATACCGCGCCACATAGCAGAACTTTAAAAGTGCTCATCATTGGAAAACGTTCTTCGGGGCGAAAAC
TCTCAAGGATCTTACCGCTGTTGAGATCCAGTTCGATGTAACCCACTCGTGCACCCAACTGATCTTCAGC
ATCTTTTACTTTCACCAGCGTTTCTGGGTGAGCAAAAACAGGAAGGCAAAATGCCGCAAAAAAGGGAATA
AGGGCGACACGGAAATGTTGAATACTCATACTCTTCCTTTTTCAATATTATTGAAGCATTTATCAGGGTT
ATTGTCTCATGAGCGGATACATATTTGAATGTATTTAGAAAAATAAACAAATAGGGGTTCCGCGCACATT
TCCCCGAAAAGTGCCACCTGACGTC
Features (pLannotate 1.2.2; 23 found; start..end, strand, type, name):
     28..80      -  misc_feature   bom (fragment): basis of mobility region from pBR322
    235..614     +  enhancer       CMV enhancer: human cytomegalovirus immediate early enhancer
    615..818     +  promoter       CMV promoter: human cytomegalovirus (CMV) immediate early promoter
    814..847     +  LTR            5' LTR (truncated) (fragment): truncated 5' long terminal repeat (LTR) from HIV-1
    863..881     +  promoter       T7 promoter: promoter for bacteriophage T7 RNA polymerase
    895..1118    +  CDS            ubiquitin (fragment): human ubiquitin B; Homo sapiens UBB
   1162..1350    +  CDS            UBIQ_LUMTE: Experimental evidence at protein level: Swiss-Prot protein existence level 1. Ubiquitin exists either covalently attached to another protein, or free (unanchored). When covalently bound, it is conjugated to target proteins via an isopeptide bond either as a monomer (monoubiquitin), a polymer linked via different Lys residues of the ubiquitin (polyubiquitin chains) or a linear polymer linked via the initiator Met of the ubiquitin (linear polyubiquitin chains). Polyubiquitin chains, when attached to a target protein, have different functions depending on the Lys residue of the ubiquitin that is
   1364..1420    +  CDS            UBIQ_ENCCU (fragment): Experimental evidence at protein level: Swiss-Prot protein existence level 1. Ubiquitin exists either covalently attached to another protein, or free (unanchored). When covalently bound, it is conjugated to target proteins via an isopeptide bond either as a monomer (monoubiquitin), a polymer linked via different Lys residues of the ubiquitin (polyubiquitin chains) or a linear polymer linked via the initiator Met of the ubiquitin (linear polyubiquitin chains). Polyubiquitin chains, when attached to a target protein, have different functions depending on the Lys residue of the ubiquitin that is
   1535..1553    -  promoter       SP6 promoter: promoter for bacteriophage SP6 RNA polymerase
   1579..1803    +  polyA_signal   bGH poly(A) signal: bovine growth hormone polyadenylation signal
   1807..1828    +  promoter       SV40 promoter (fragment): SV40 enhancer and early promoter
   1849..2277    +  rep_origin     f1 ori (sequence partly withheld): f1 bacteriophage origin of replication; arrow indicates direction of (+) strand synthesis
   2291..2621    +  promoter       SV40 promoter: SV40 enhancer and early promoter
   2688..3479    +  CDS            neo: KKA2_KLEPN - Also known as kan, nptII. Experimental evidence at protein level: Swiss-Prot protein existence level 1. Resistance to kanamycin, neomycin, paromomycin, ribostamycin, butirosin and gentamicin B. From Klebsiella pneumoniae.
   3503..3661    +  CDS            ble (fragment): BLE_KLEPN - Experimental evidence at protein level: Swiss-Prot protein existence level 1. Binding protein with a strong affinity to the bleomycin family of antibiotics. Binds to CL990; an antimitotic-antibiotic compound. From Klebsiella pneumoniae.
   3656..3777    +  polyA_signal   SV40 poly(A) signal: SV40 polyadenylation signal
   3850..3866    -  protein_bind   lac operator: The lac repressor binds to the lac operator to inhibit transcription in E. coli. This inhibition can be relieved by adding lactose or isopropyl-β-D-thiogalactopyranoside (IPTG). lac repressor encoded by lacI
   3874..3904    -  promoter       lac promoter: promoter for the E. coli lac operon
   3919..3940    -  protein_bind   CAP binding site: CAP binding activates transcription in the presence of cAMP. E. coli catabolite activator protein
   3953..4045    -  CDS            lacI (fragment): lac repressor; lacI; The lac repressor binds to the lac operator to inhibit transcription in E. coli. This inhibition can be relieved by adding lactose or isopropyl-β-D-thiogalactopyranoside (IPTG).
   4228..4816    -  rep_origin     ori: high-copy-number ColE1/pMB1/pBR322/pUC origin of replication
   4987..5847    -  CDS            AmpR: β-lactamase; bla; confers resistance to ampicillin, carbenicillin, and related antibiotics
   5848..5952    -  promoter       AmpR promoter: bla
