[The description below was written by a language model from this plasmid's Addgene catalogue record and pLannotate feature annotations shown in this document.]
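Description:
pcDNA3 Ub-UBB+1 is a mammalian expression plasmid of about 6 kb built on the pcDNA3 backbone. It is propagated in E. coli at high copy from a ColE1/pUC-type origin with ampicillin selection through the β-lactamase gene. An f1 origin is also present and would allow single-stranded DNA production. For mammalian cells, the backbone carries a neomycin phosphotransferase cassette driven by the SV40 enhancer/early promoter and terminated by the SV40 polyadenylation signal, which would permit G418 selection of stable transfectants. Short annotated fragments such as the bom, lac promoter/operator, lacI, ble and truncated LTR matches appear to be backbone remnants rather than functional parts of the design.

The payload is the human UBB+1 transcript, the aberrant ubiquitin B product described in the associated publication as a mutant ubiquitin found in neurodegenerative disorders. It sits between the CMV immediate early enhancer/promoter and the bovine growth hormone polyadenylation signal, with flanking T7 and SP6 promoters that can serve for in vitro transcription or sequencing. The feature table shows a human ubiquitin B match followed by two further ubiquitin-like matches. This fits the name Ub-UBB+1, which implies a ubiquitin unit placed ahead of the UBB+1 sequence, although the record does not spell out the exact junctions or the cloning sites used. The depositor notes that extra sequence lies upstream of the ubiquitin start codon and does not affect function. Judging from the publication title, the construct is used to express UBB+1 in cultured mammalian cells to study it as a ubiquitin fusion degradation substrate and its ability to block proteasomal degradation.
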