Addgene plasmid #23967: pcDNA3 Ub-UBB+1
Depositing lab: Nico Dantuma. Depositing organization: Karolinska Institutet. Publication: Mutant ubiquitin found in neurodegenerative disorders is a ubiquitin fusion degradation substrate that blocks proteasomal degradation. Lindsten K, de Vrij FM, Verhoef LG, Fischer DF, van Leeuwen FW, Hol EM, Masucci MG, Dantuma NP. J Cell Biol. 2002 Apr 29. 157(3):417-27. 10.1083/jcb.200111034 PubMed 11980917.
Backbone
  Vector backbone: pcDNA3
  Vector type: Mammalian Expression
Growth in bacteria
  Bacterial resistance: Ampicillin, 100 μg/mL
  Growth temperature: 37°C
  Growth strain: DH5alpha
  Copy number: High Copy
Gene/Insert
  Gene/Insert name: Ubiquitin B +1 transcript (alt names: Ubb+1; Ub-Ubb+1)
  Species: H. sapiens (human)
  Entrez Gene: UBB (a.k.a. HEL-S-50)
  Cloning method: Restriction Enzyme; 5′ cloning site - (unknown if destroyed); 3′ cloning site - (unknown if destroyed)
  Sequencing primers: 5′ n/a
Terms and licenses: Academic/Nonprofit Terms; Industry Terms: Not Available to Industry
Depositor comments: There is additional sequence in front of the Ubiquitin ATG that does not affect plasmid function.
How to cite: pcDNA3 Ub-UBB+1 was a gift from Nico Dantuma (Addgene plasmid # 23967 ; http://n2t.net/addgene:23967 ; RRID:Addgene_23967)
