>Addgene plasmid #23967 | pcDNA3 Ub-UBB+1 | addgene partial sequence | sequence record 29806 | 23967 with CMV-F
GAGCTCTCTGGCTAACTAGAGAACCCACTGCTTACTGGCTTATCGAAATTAATACGACTCACTATAGGGA
GACCCAAGCTTATCGATACCGTCGACCTCGAGGGGGGGCCGCCATGCAGATCTTCGTGAAAACCCTTACC
GGCAAGACCATCACCCTTGAGGTGGAGCCCAGTGACACCATCGAAAATGTGAAGGCCAAGATCCAGGATA
AGGAAGGCATTCCCCCCGACCAGCAGAGGCTCATCTTTGCAGGCAAGCAGCTGGAAGATGGCCGTACTCT
TTCTGACTACAACATCCAGAAGGAGTCGACCCTGCACCTGGTCCTGCGTCTGAGAGGGTATGCTAGAATG
CAGATCTTCGTGAAGACTCTGACTGGTAAGACCATCACCCTCGAGGTTGAGCCCAGTGACACCATTGAGA
ATGTCAAGGCAAAGATCCAAGATAAGGAAGGCATCCCTCCTGACCAGCAGAGGCTGATCTTTGCTGGAAA
ACAGCTGGAAGATGGGCGCACCCTGTCTGACTACAACATCCAGAAAGAGTCCACCCTGCACCTGGTACTC
CGTCTCAGAGGTGTGGCTAGCCTTCGTGAAGACCCTGACCGGCAAGACCATCACCCTGGAAGTGGAGCCC
AGTGACTCGAGGGGGGGCCCGGTACCGAGCTC
